Addgene plasmid #23446: pDONR223-RKHD3
Depositing lab: William Hahn & David Root. Depositing organization: Dana-Farber Cancer Institute. Publication: COT drives resistance to RAF inhibition through MAP kinase pathway reactivation. Johannessen CM, Boehm JS, Kim SY, Thomas SR, Wardwell L, Johnson LA, Emery CM, Stransky N, Cogdill AP, Barretina J, Caponigro G, Hieronymus H, Murray RR, Salehi-Ashtiani K, Hill DE, Vidal M, Zhao JJ, Yang X, Alkan O, Kim S, Harris JL, Wilson CJ, Myer VE, Finan PM, Root DE, Roberts TM, Golub T, Flaherty KT, Dummer R, Weber BL, Sellers WR, Schlegel R, Wargo JA, Hahn WC, Garraway LA. Nature. 2010 Dec 16;468(7326):968-72. doi: 10.1038/nature09627 PubMed 21107320.
Backbone
  Vector backbone: pDONR223
  Backbone manufacturer: Invitrogen
  Backbone size w/o insert (bp): 5005
  Vector type: Gateway Donor vector
Growth in bacteria
  Bacterial resistance: Spectinomycin, 50 μg/mL
  Growth temperature: 37°C
  Growth strain: DH5alpha
  Copy number: High Copy
Gene/Insert
  Gene/Insert name: RKHD3 (alt name: ring finger and KH domain containing 3;RKHD3)
  Species: H. sapiens (human)
  Insert size (bp): 1710
  Entrez Gene: MEX3B (a.k.a. RKHD3, MEX-3B, RNF195, MGC117199, DKFZp434J0617)
  Cloning method: Gateway Cloning
  Sequencing primers: 5′ M13pUC-fwd; 3′ M13rev
Terms and licenses: Academic/Nonprofit Terms; Industry Terms: Not Available to Industry
Depositor comments: The ORF has no Stop codon. This design enables easy recombination into a destination vector to add an epitope tag of choice and Stop codon to the ORF. Do NOT use this plasmid directly for transfections. A set of 4 custom lentiviral vectors is available ( pLX301 (http://www.addgene.org/25895/) , pLX302 (http://www.addgene.org/25896/) , pLX303 (http://www.addgene.org/25897/) , pLX304 (http://www.addgene.org/25890/) ) to be used to express these ORFs in mammalian cells. These plasmids are not included in the kit and must be ordered separately.
How to cite: pDONR223-RKHD3 was a gift from William Hahn & David Root (Addgene plasmid # 23446 ; http://n2t.net/addgene:23446 ; RRID:Addgene_23446)
