[The description below was written by a language model from this plasmid's Addgene catalogue record.]
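Description:
pDONR223-RKHD3 is a Gateway entry clone built on the pDONR223 donor backbone (about 5 kb without insert), carrying the open reading frame of human RKHD3, "ring finger and KH domain containing 3", now listed under the gene symbol MEX3B. The insert is about 1.7 kb and was introduced by Gateway recombination. The plasmid is maintained in E. coli as a high-copy plasmid under spectinomycin selection. No feature table accompanies the record, so the origin of replication, the recombination sites flanking the ORF and other backbone elements are not itemised. As a general matter, an ORF recombined into a pDONR vector ends up flanked by attL sites, which allow it to be transferred by an LR reaction into any compatible destination vector. M13 forward and reverse primer sites on either side of the insert are used to verify its sequence.

The ORF lacks a stop codon. This "open" configuration lets the coding sequence be read through into a C-terminal epitope tag and stop codon supplied by the chosen destination vector. The record names no promoter driving the insert, and the depositors state that the plasmid should not be transfected directly. It serves as a shuttle and archival source of the ORF rather than as an expression construct. For expression in mammalian cells, the depositors point to a set of four companion lentiviral destination vectors (the pLX301–pLX304 series), which are obtained separately. The clone belongs to a larger ORF kit associated with a study of resistance to RAF inhibition through reactivation of the MAP kinase pathway. This suggests its intended use is in gain-of-function experiments once the ORF has been moved into an expression vector.
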