>Addgene plasmid #23446 | pDONR223-RKHD3 | depositor partial sequence | sequence record 11140 | Author sequence, M13pUC-fwd
CTAGGATTTTATTTTGACTGATAGTGACCTGTTCGTTGCAACAAATTGATGAGCAATGCTTTTTTATAAT
GCCAACTTTGTACAAAAAAGTTGGCACCATGCCCAGCTCGCTGTTCGCAGACCTGGAGCGCAACGGCAGC
GGCGGCGGCGGCGGCGGCAGCAGCGGAGGGGGAGAGACCCTGGATGACCAAAGAGCCCTGCAGCTCGCGC
TCGACCAGCTCTCCCTGCTGGGGCTGGACAGTGACGAGGGCGCCTCTCTGTACGACAGCGAGCCGCGCAA
GAAGAGCGTGAACATGACCGAGTGCGTGCCAGTACCCAGTTCTGAGCATGTCGCCGAGATCGTGGGGCGG
CAAGGTTGTAAAATCAAAGCGCTGCGGGCGAAGACCAATACTTACATCAAGACCCCAGTTCGCGGGGAGG
AGCCTGTCTTTGTTGTGACGGGCAGGAAGGAGGATGTGGCCATGGCTCGGAGGGAGATCATCTCTGCTGC
CGAGCACTTCTCCATGATCCGCGCCTCCCGGAATAAGAACACGGCACTCAACGGCGCGGTGCCTGGGCCG
CCCAACCTGCCCGGGCAGACCACCATCCAAGTGCGGGTACCCTACCGCGTGGTGGGGCTCGTGGTGGGGC
CCAAAGGCGCCACAATCAAGCGCATCCAGCAGCAGACGCACACGTACATCGTGACGCCCAGCCGGGATAA
GGAGCCGGTGTTCGAGGTGACCGGCATGCCAGAGAACGTGGATCGCGCTCGAGAGGAGATTGAGGCGCAC
ATTGCTCTGCGTACCGGCGGCATCATTGAGCTCACAGACGAGAACGACTTCCACGCCAACGGCACCGATG
TGGGCTTCGATCTGCATCATGGGTCCCGGCGGGTCCCGGCCCAAGGCAGCCTCT
