>Addgene plasmid #23446 | pDONR223-RKHD3 | addgene partial sequence | sequence record 29363 | 23446 with M13pUC-fwd
GCTCGGGCCCAATAATGATTTTATTTTGACTGATAGTGACCTGTTCGTTGCAACAAATTGATGAGCAATG
CTTTTTTATAATGCCAACTTTGTACAAAAAAGTTGGCACCATGCCCAGCTCGCTGTTCGCAGACCTGGAG
CGCAACGGCAGCGGCGGCGGCGGCGGCGGCAGCAGCGGAGGGGGAGAGACCCTGGATGACCAAAGAGCCC
TGCAGCTCGCGCTCGACCAGCTCTCCCTGCTGGGGCTGGACAGTGACGAGGGCGCCTCTCTGTACGACAG
CGAGCCGCGCAAGAAGAGCGTGAACATGACCGAGTGCGTGCCAGTACCCAGTTCTGAGCATGTCGCCGAG
ATCGTGGGGCGGCAAGGTTGTAAAATCAAAGCGCTGCGGGCGAAGACCAATACTTACATCAAGACCCCAG
TTCGCGGGGAGGAGCCTGTCTTTGTTGTGACGGGCAGGAAGGAGGATGTGGCCATGGCTCGGAGGGAGAT
CATCTCTGCTGCCGAGCACTTCTCCATGATCCGCGCCTCCCGGAATAAGAACACGGCACTCAACGGCGCG
GTGCCTGGGCCGCCCAACCTGCCCGGGCAGACCACCATCCAAGTGCGGGTACCCTACCGCGTGGTGGGGC
