>Addgene plasmid #23446 | pDONR223-RKHD3 | depositor partial sequence | sequence record 46692 | Author sequence, M13-rev
GGGGGGATATCAGCTGGATGGCAATAATGATTTTATTTTGACTGATAGTGACCTGTTCGTTGCAACAAAT
TGATAAGCAATGCTTTCTTATAATGCCAACTTTGTACAAGAAAGTTGGCAAAGAAAAGATGCGGATGGCC
TGAGTGACCGCGGTGTGGCAGACCGGGCACTCGGGCTCGCTCTTCTCACAGATGCGATTGGCGCACTCCA
TGCAGAAGAGGTTGTGGCCACAGGGCACCAGCGCGGCAATCACTTCGCTCTCGAAGCACACGGAGCAGTC
GCGGCTGCCTTTACGCCGAAGCCCGGAGGAAGAGGATGAAGAGCTGGAGGAGGAGCTGGACGAAGAGGAG
GAGCCCGACGTGTCCGACGGCTGCAAGCCAGGCAGCTGTGCCCCCAGCCCGTTGGCATAAGCGGCGTAGG
CCAGGCCTCCTCCACCCGGGTCGCTGCGCACCCGGCGAGCCAGGTGGTGCTCTCCCGCCCCCGGGGCCAT
GTGCAAGGGTGGAGACAGGCGCGGGCAGCTGGTGCCAGGGTGCAGCCGGCGGTGCACCAATAGCCCCAGG
TTGGCGTTGGAGGGCGCACTGGCGCCACCCCCGGGGAAGACCACGGAGGAGGAAGAAGCAGACGAAGATG
CAGAAGAAGAGCAGGAAGAAGATACCGGAGCTGCAGGTCCGCCTCCCGGGGACCGCTCGAACTGGGCCCA
GATAAGTGGTGCCCCAGGTGGGGGAGCGGGAGCCGGGTCAAAAGTGGGCTGCAGCTCGGGGCAGCCGTCG
GGGGATGGCACTGAGGCTTCTCCCCCCGCTGTGTAGGTGTACCCATTGC
